>Addgene plasmid #219646 | pSEED-ALFA:HA | addgene full sequence | sequence record 480339 | Addgene NGS Result
CGCCAGCAACGCGGCCTTTTTACGGTTCCTGGCCTTTTGCTGGCCTTTTGCTCACATGTTCTTTCCTGCG
TTATCCCCTGATTCTGTGGATAACCGTATTACCGCCTTTGAGTGAGCTGATACCGCTCGCCGCAGCCGAA
CGACCGAGCGCAGCGAGTCAGTGAGCGAGGAAGCGGAACAGCGCCCAATACGCAAACCGCCTCTCCCCGC
GCGTTGGCCGATTCATTAATGCAGCTGGCACGACAGGTTTCCCGACTGGAAAGCGGGCAGTGAGCGCAAC
GCAATTAATGTGAGTTAGCTCACTCATTAGGCACCCCAGGCTTTACACTTTATGCTTCCGGCTCGTATGT
TGTGTGGAATTGTGAGCGGATAACAATTTCACACAGGAAACAGCTATGACCATGCTCGAGCCAAGCTCGG
CGCGCCCGTCTCGCCGGAACCGGATCCAGCGTAATCTGGAACATCGTATGGGTAGGAGCCGCCCGAACCT
GATCCTCCAGACCCAGGTTCAGTTAAGCGGCGTCTGAGTTCCTCTTCCAAACGTGATGGTCCAGAGCCAG
AGCCGAGACGACGCGTCAATTCACTGGCCGTCGTTTTACAACGTCGTGACTGGGAAAACCCTGGCGTTAC
CCAACTTAATCGCCTTGCAGCACATCCCCCTTTCGCCAGCTGGCGTAATAGCGAAGAGGCCCGCACCGAT
CGCCCTTCCCAACAGTTGCGCAGCCTGAATGGCGAATGGCGCCTGATGCGGTATTTTCTCCTTACGCATC
TGTGCGGTATTTCACACCGCATATGGTGCACTCTCAGTACAATCTGCTCTGATGCCGCATAGTTAAGCCA
GCCCCGACACCCGCCAACACCCGCTGACGCGCCCTGACGGGCTTGTCTGCTCCCGGCATCCGCTTACAGA
CAAGCTGTGACAGTCTCCGGGAGCTGCATGTGTCAGAGGTTTTCACCGTCATCACCGAAACGCGCGAGAC
AAAAGGGCCTCGTGATACGCCTATTTTTATAGGTTAATGTCATGATAATAATGGTTTCTTAGACGTCAGG
TGGCACTTTTCGGGAAAATGTGCGCGGAACCCCTATTTGTTTATTTTTCTAAATACATTCAAATATGTAT
CCGCTCATGAGACAATAACCCTGATAAATGCTTCAATAATATTGAAAAAGGAAGAGTATGAGCCATATTC
AACGGGAAACGTCTTGCTCTAGGCCGCGATTAAATTCCAACATGGATGCTGATTTATATGGGTATAAATG
GGCTCGCGATAATGTCGGGCAATCAGGTGCGACAATCTATCGATTGTATGGGAAGCCCGATGCGCCAGAG
TTGTTTCTGAAACATGGCAAAGGTAGCGTTGCCAATGATGTTACAGATGAGATGGTCAGACTAAACTGGC
TGACGGAATTTATGCCTCTTCCGACCATCAAGCATTTTATCCGTACTCCTGATGATGCATGGTTACTCAC
CACTGCGATCCCTGGGAAAACAGCATTCCAGGTATTAGAAGAATATCCTGATTCAGGTGAAAATATTGTT
GATGCGCTGGCAGTGTTCCTGCGCCGGTTGCATTCGATTCCTGTTTGTAATTGTCCTTTTAACAGCGATC
GCGTATTTCGTTTCGCTCAGGCGCAATCACGAATGAATAACGGTTTGGTTGATGCGAGTGATTTTGATGA
CGAGCGTAATGGCTGGCCTGTTGAACAAGTCTGGAAAGAAATGCATAAACTTTTGCCATTCTCACCGGAT
TCAGTCGTCACTCATGGTGATTTCTCACTTGATAACCTTATTTTTGACGAGGGGAAATTAATAGGTTGTA
TTGATGTTGGACGAGTCGGAATCGCAGACCGATACCAGGATCTTGCCATCCTATGGAACTGCCTCGGTGA
GTTTTCTCCTTCATTACAGAAACGGCTTTTTCAAAAATATGGTATTGATAATCCTGATATGAATAAATTG
CAGTTTCATTTGATGCTCGATGAGTTTTTCTAACTGTCAGACCAAGTTTACTCATATATACTTTAGATTG
ATTTAAAACTTCATTTTTAATTTAAAAGGATCTAGGTGAAGATCCTTTTTGATAATCTCATGACCAAAAT
CCCTTAACGTGAGTTTTCGTTCCACTGAGCGTCAGACCCCGTAGAAAAGATCAAAGGATCTTCTTGAGAT
CCTTTTTTTCTGCGCGTAATCTGCTGCTTGCAAACAAAAAAACCACCGCTACCAGCGGTGGTTTGTTTGC
CGGATCAAGAGCTACCAACTCTTTTTCCGAAGGTAACTGGCTTCAGCAGAGCGCAGATACCAAATACTGT
TCTTCTAGTGTAGCCGTAGTTAGGCCACCACTTCAAGAACTCTGTAGCACCGCCTACATACCTCGCTCTG
CTAATCCTGTTACCAGTGGCTGCTGCCAGTGGCGATAAGTCGTGTCTTACCGGGTTGGACTCAAGACGAT
AGTTACCGGATAAGGCGCAGCGGTCGGGCTGAACGGGGGGTTCGTGCACACAGCCCAGCTTGGAGCGAAC
GACCTACACCGAACTGAGATACCTACAGCGTGAGCTATGAGAAAGCGCCACGCTTCCCGAAGGGAGAAAG
GCGGACAGGTATCCGGTAAGCGGCAGGGTCGGAACAGGAGAGCGCACGAGGGAGCTTCCAGGGGGAAACG
CCTGGTATCTTTATAGTCCTGTCGGGTTTCGCCACCTCTGACTTGAGCGTCGATTTTTGTGATGCTCGTC
AGGGGGGCGGAGCCTATGGAAAAA
Features (pLannotate 1.2.2; 12 found; start..end, strand, type, name):
     46..178     +  rep_origin     RSF ori (fragment): Plasmids containing the RSF 1030 origin of replication can be propagated in E. coli cells that contain additional plasmids with compatible origins.
    181..273     +  CDS            lacI (fragment): lac repressor; lacI; The lac repressor binds to the lac operator to inhibit transcription in E. coli. This inhibition can be relieved by adding lactose or isopropyl-β-D-thiogalactopyranoside (IPTG).
    286..307     +  protein_bind   CAP binding site: CAP binding activates transcription in the presence of cAMP. E. coli catabolite activator protein
    322..352     +  promoter       lac promoter: promoter for the E. coli lac operon
    360..376     +  protein_bind   lac operator: The lac repressor binds to the lac operator to inhibit transcription in E. coli. This inhibition can be relieved by adding lactose or isopropyl-β-D-thiogalactopyranoside (IPTG). lac repressor encoded by lacI
    448..474     -  CDS            3xHA (fragment): three tandem HA epitope tags
    579..736     +  CDS            lacZα (fragment): LacZα fragment of β-galactosidase; lacZ fragment
    742..841     -  misc_feature   bom (fragment): basis of mobility region from pBR322
    943..978     -  CDS            rop (fragment): Rop protein, which maintains plasmids at low copy number; rop
   1073..1177    +  promoter       AmpR promoter: bla
   1178..1993    +  CDS            KanR: aminoglycoside phosphotransferase; aph(3')-Ia; confers resistance to kanamycin in bacteria or G418 (Geneticin®) in eukaryotes
   2164..2752    +  rep_origin     ori: high-copy-number ColE1/pMB1/pBR322/pUC origin of replication
