[The description below was written by a language model from this plasmid's Addgene catalogue record and pLannotate feature annotations shown in this document.]
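Description:
pSEED-ALFA:HA is a small bacterial cloning template built on a kanamycin-selectable pUC19 derivative (pUC19-Kan). It is intended as the starting point for making donor plasmids for CRISPR knock-ins in Drosophila by the SEED/Harvest method. It is propagated in E. coli through the high-copy ColE1/pUC origin and selected with a KanR gene (aminoglycoside phosphotransferase) driven by the AmpR promoter. The remaining annotations are typical pUC-type remnants: the CAP binding site, lac promoter and lac operator, a lacZα fragment flanking the cloning region, and short fragments called as lacI, bom, rop and RSF ori, which are most likely residual backbone sequence or weak matches rather than functional elements.

The payload is listed as the ALFA:HA SEED cassette, which provides the ALFA and HA epitope tags for insertion into a target gene. According to the record, BsmBI-based Golden Gate assembly is used to build locus-specific donor plasmids from this vector. The associated publication describes seamless knock-ins obtained through CRISPR-triggered single-strand annealing, in which an initial insertion is later resolved to leave only the desired tag sequence.

The feature table does not fit neatly with the catalogue entry. The insert is given as 1550 bp, yet the sequenced record is only 2,754 nt. Within the region between the lac operator and lacZα, the annotation picks up only a short reverse-strand HA match (called as a 3xHA fragment). No ALFA tag, selection marker, guide RNA target sites or repeats are annotated, so the internal architecture of the cassette cannot be described from this record.
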