Addgene plasmid #219646: pSEED-ALFA:HA
Purpose: Permits GoldenGate assembly (BsmBI) of donor plasmids to knock-in ALFA and HA tags using the SEED/Harvest method
Depositing lab: Markus Affolter. Depositing organization: University of Basel. Publication: Seamless knockins in Drosophila via CRISPR-triggered single-strand annealing. Aguilar G, Bauer M, Vigano MA, Schnider ST, Brugger L, Jimenez-Jimenez C, Guerrero I, Affolter M. Dev Cell. 2024 Oct 7;59(19):2672-2686.e5. doi: 10.1016/j.devcel.2024.06.004. Epub 2024 Jul 5. PubMed 38971155.
Backbone
  Vector backbone: pUC19-Kan
Growth in bacteria
  Bacterial resistance: Kanamycin, 50 μg/mL
  Growth temperature: 37°C
  Growth strain: DH5alpha
  Copy number: Unknown
Gene/Insert
  Gene/Insert name: ALFA:HA SEED Cassette
  Insert size (bp): 1550
Terms and licenses: Academic/Nonprofit Terms; Industry Terms: Not Available to Industry
Depositor comments: Please visit https://doi.org/10.1101/2022.06.17.496589 for bioRxiv preprint.
How to cite: pSEED-ALFA:HA was a gift from Markus Affolter (Addgene plasmid # 219646)
